>Addgene plasmid #176601 | EphA1-RTK-Cry2olig | addgene full sequence | sequence record 348223 | Addgene NGS Result
ATGGACCCTGCACAGGGAGCCTTGGACTTTACCCGGGAGCTTGATCCAGCGTGGCTGATGGTGGACACTG
TCATAGGAGAAGGAGAGTTTGGGGAAGTGTATCGAGGGACCCTGAGGCTCCCCAGCCAGGACTGCAAGAC
TGTGGCCATTAAGACCTTAAAAGACACATCCCCAGGTGGCCAGTGGTGGAACTTCCTTCGAGAGGCAACT
ATCATGGGCCAGTTTAGCCACCCGCATATTCTGCATCTGGAAGGCGTCGTCACAAAGCGAAAGCCGATCA
TGATCATCACAGAATTTATGGAGAATGGAGCCCTGGATGCCTTCCTGAGGGAGCGGGAGGACCAGCTGGT
CCCTGGGCAGCTAGTGGCCATGCTGCAGGGCATAGCATCTGGCATGAACTACCTCAGTAATCACAATTAT
GTCCACCGGGACCTGGCTGCCAGAAACATCTTGGTGAATCAAAACCTGTGCTGCAAGGTGTCTGACTTTG
GCCTGACTCGCCTCCTGGATGACTTTGATGGCACATACGAAACCCAGGGAGGAAAGATCCCTATCCGTTG
GACAGCCCCTGAAGCCATTGCCCATCGGATCTTCACCACAGCCAGCGATGTGTGGAGCTTTGGGATTGTG
ATGTGGGAGGTGCTGAGCTTTGGGGACAAGCCTTATGGGGAGATGAGCAATCAGGAGGTTATGAAGAGCA
TTGAGGATGGGTACCGGTTGCCCCCTCCTGTGGACTGCCCTGCCCCTCTGTATGAGCTCATGAAGAACTG
CTGGGCATATGACCGTGCCCGCCGGCCACACTTCCAGAAGCTTCAGGCACATCTGGAGCAACTGCTTGCC
AACCCCCACTCCCTGCGGACCATTGCCAACTTTGACCCCAGGGTGACTCTTCGCCTGCCCAGCCTGAGTG
GCTCAGATGGGGGCGGCAGCGACTCGCTAGCGCTACCGGACTCAGATCTCGAGGCCACCATGAAGATGGA
CAAAAAGACTATAGTTTGGTTTAGAAGAGACCTAAGGATTGAGGATAATCCTGCATTAGCAGCAGCTGCT
CACGAAGGATCTGTTTTTCCTGTCTTCATTTGGTGTCCTGAAGAAGAAGGACAGTTTTATCCTGGAAGAG
CTTCAAGATGGTGGATGAAACAATCACTTGCTCACTTATCTCAATCCTTGAAGGCTCTTGGATCTGACCT
CACTTTAATCAAAACCCACAACACGATTTCAGCGATCTTGGATTGTATCCGCGTTACCGGTGCTACAAAA
GTCGTCTTTAACCACCTCTATGATCCTGTTTCGTTAGTTCGGGACCATACCGTAAAGGAGAAGCTGGTGG
AACGTGGGATCTCTGTGCAAAGCTACAATGGAGATCTATTGTATGAACCGTGGGAGATATACTGCGAAAA
GGGCAAACCTTTTACGAGTTTCAATTCTTACTGGAAGAAATGCTTAGATATGTCGATTGAATCCGTTATG
CTTCCTCCTCCTTGGCGGTTGATGCCAATAACTGCAGCGGCTGAAGCGATTTGGGCGTGTTCGATTGAAG
AACTAGGGCTGGAGAATGAGGCCGAGAAACCGAGCAATGCGTTGTTAACTAGAGCTTGGTCTCCAGGATG
GAGCAATGCTGATAAGTTACTAAATGAGTTCATCGAGAAGCAGTTGATAGATTATGCAAAGAACAGCAAG
AAAGTTGTTGGGAATTCTACTTCACTACTTTCTCCGTATCTCCATTTCGGGGAAATAAGCGTCAGACACG
TTTTCCAGTGTGCCCGGATGAAACAAATTATATGGGCAAGAGATAAGAACAGTGAAGGAGAAGAAAGTGC
AGATCTTTTTCTTAGGGGAATCGGTTTAAGAGAGTATTCTCGGTATATATGTTTCAACTTCCCGTTTACT
CACGAGCAATCGTTGTTGAGTCATCTTCGGTTTTTCCCTTGGGATGCTGATGTTGATAAGTTCAAGGCCT
GGAGACAAGGCAGGACCGGTTATCCGTTGGTGGATGCCGGAATGAGAGAGCTTTGGGCTACCGGATGGAT
GCATAACAGAATAAGAGTGATTGTTTCAAGCTTTGCTGTGAAGTTTCTTCTCCTTCCATGGAAATGGGGA
ATGAAGTATTTCTGGGATACACTTTTGGATGCTGATTTGGAATGTGACATCCTTGGCTGGCAGTATATCT
CTGGGAGTATCCCCGATGGCCACGAGCTTGATCGCTTGGACAATCCCGCGTTACAAGGCGCCAAATATGA
CCCAGAAGGTGAGTACATAAGGCAATGGCTTCCCGAGCTTGCGAGATTGCCAACTGAATGGATCCATCAT
CCATGGGACGCTCCTTTAACCGTACTCAAAGCTTCTGGTGTGGAACTCGGAACAAACTATGCGAAACCCA
TTGTAGACATCGACACAGCTCGTGAGCTACTAGCTAAAGCTATTTCAAGAACCCGTGGAGCACAGATCAT
GATCGGAGCAGCAGCCCGGGATCCACCGGTCGCCACCATGGTGAGCAAGGGCGAGGAGGATAACATGGCC
ATCATCAAGGAGTTCATGCGCTTCAAGGTGCACATGGAGGGCTCCGTGAACGGCCACGAGTTCGAGATCG
AGGGCGAGGGCGAGGGCCGCCCCTACGAGGGCACCCAGACCGCCAAGCTGAAGGTGACCAAGGGTGGCCC
CCTGCCCTTCGCCTGGGACATCCTGTCCCCTCAGTTCATGTACGGCTCCAAGGCCTACGTGAAGCACCCC
GCCGACATCCCCGACTACTTGAAGCTGTCCTTCCCCGAGGGCTTCAAGTGGGAGCGCGTGATGAACTTCG
AGGACGGCGGCGTGGTGACCGTGACCCAGGACTCCTCCCTGCAGGACGGCGAGTTCATCTACAAGGTGAA
GCTGCGCGGCACCAACTTCCCCTCCGACGGCCCCGTAATGCAGAAGAAGACCATGGGCTGGGAGGCCTCC
TCCGAGCGGATGTACCCCGAGGACGGCGCCCTGAAGGGCGAGATCAAGCAGAGGCTGAAGCTGAAGGACG
GCGGCCACTACGACGCTGAGGTCAAGACCACCTACAAGGCCAAGAAGCCCGTGCAGCTGCCCGGCGCCTA
CAACGTCAACATCAAGTTGGACATCACCTCCCACAACGAGGACTACACCATCGTGGAACAGTACGAACGC
GCCGAGGGCCGCCACTCCACCGGCGGCATGGACGAGCTGTACAAGTAAAGCGGCCGCGACTCTAGATCAT
AATCAGCCATACCACATTTGTAGAGGTTTTACTTGCTTTAAAAAACCTCCCACACCTCCCCCTGAACCTG
AAACATAAAATGAATGCAATTGTTGTTGTTAACTTGTTTATTGCAGCTTATAATGGTTACAAATAAAGCA
ATAGCATCACAAATTTCACAAATAAAGCATTTTTTTCACTGCATTCTAGTTGTGGTTTGTCCAAACTCAT
CAATGTATCTTAAGGCGTAAATTGTAAGCGTTAATATTTTGTTAAAATTCGCGTTAAATTTTTGTTAAAT
CAGCTCATTTTTTAACCAATAGGCCGAAATCGGCAAAATCCCTTATAAATCAAAAGAATAGACCGAGATA
GGGT
[37 nt withheld, positions 3575-3611]
AAAGAACGTGGACTCCAACGTCAAAGG
[49 nt withheld, positions 3639-3687]
T
[91 nt withheld, positions 3689-3779]
G
[124 nt withheld, positions 3781-3904]
CAGGTGGCACTTTTCGGGGAAATGTGCGCGGAACCCCTATTTGTTTATTTTTCTAAATACATTCAAATAT
GTATCCGCTCATGAGACAATAACCCTGATAAATGCTTCAATAATATTGAAAAAGGAAGAGTCCTGAGGCG
GAAAGAACCAGCTGTGGAATGTGTGTCAGTTAGGGTGTGGAAAGTCCCCAGGCTCCCCAGCAGGCAGAAG
TATGCAAAGCATGCATCTCAATTAGTCAGCAACCAGGTGTGGAAAGTCCCCAGGCTCCCCAGCAGGCAGA
AGTATGCAAAGCATGCATCTCAATTAGTCAGCAACCATAGTCCCGCCCCTAACTCCGCCCATCCCGCCCC
TAACTCCGCCCAGTTCCGCCCATTCTCCGCCCCATGGCTGACTAATTTTTTTTATTTATGCAGAGGCCGA
GGCCGCCTCGGCCTCTGAGCTATTCCAGAAGTAGTGAGGAGGCTTTTTTGGAGGCCTAGGCTTTTGCAAA
GATCGATCAAGAGACAGGATGAGGATCGTTTCGCATGATTGAACAAGATGGATTGCACGCAGGTTCTCCG
GCCGCTTGGGTGGAGAGGCTATTCGGCTATGACTGGGCACAACAGACAATCGGCTGCTCTGATGCCGCCG
TGTTCCGGCTGTCAGCGCAGGGGCGCCCGGTTCTTTTTGTCAAGACCGACCTGTCCGGTGCCCTGAATGA
ACTGCAAGACGAGGCAGCGCGGCTATCGTGGCTGGCCACGACGGGCGTTCCTTGCGCAGCTGTGCTCGAC
GTTGTCACTGAAGCGGGAAGGGACTGGCTGCTATTGGGCGAAGTGCCGGGGCAGGATCTCCTGTCATCTC
ACCTTGCTCCTGCCGAGAAAGTATCCATCATGGCTGATGCAATGCGGCGGCTGCATACGCTTGATCCGGC
TACCTGCCCATTCGACCACCAAGCGAAACATCGCATCGAGCGAGCACGTACTCGGATGGAAGCCGGTCTT
GTCGATCAGGATGATCTGGACGAAGAGCATCAGGGGCTCGCGCCAGCCGAACTGTTCGCCAGGCTCAAGG
CGAGCATGCCCGACGGCGAGGATCTCGTCGTGACCCATGGCGATGCCTGCTTGCCGAATATCATGGTGGA
AAATGGCCGCTTTTCTGGATTCATCGACTGTGGCCGGCTGGGTGTGGCGGACCGCTATCAGGACATAGCG
TTGGCTACCCGTGATATTGCTGAAGAGCTTGGCGGCGAATGGGCTGACCGCTTCCTCGTGCTTTACGGTA
TCGCCGCTCCCGATTCGCAGCGCATCGCCTTCTATCGCCTTCTTGACGAGTTCTTCTGAGCGGGACTCTG
GGGTTCGAAATGACCGACCAAGCGACGCCCAACCTGCCATCACGAGATTTCGATTCCACCGCCGCCTTCT
ATGAAAGGTTGGGCTTCGGAATCGTTTTCCGGGACGCCGGCTGGATGATCCTCCAGCGCGGGGATCTCAT
GCTGGAGTTCTTCGCCCACCCTAGGGGGAGGCTAACTGAAACACGGAAGGAGACAATACCGGAAGGAACC
CGCGCTATGACGGCAATAAAAAGACAGAATAAAACGCACGGTGTTGGGTCGTTTGTTCATAAACGCGGGG
TTCGGTCCCAGGGCTGGCACTCTGTCGATACCCCACCGAGACCCCATTGGGGCCAATACGCCCGCGTTTC
TTCCTTTTCCCCACCCCACCCCCCAAGTTCGGGTGAAGGCCCAGGGCTCGCAGCCAACGTCGGGGCGGCA
GGCCCTGCCATAGCCTCAGGTTACTCATATATACTTTAGATTGATTTAAAACTTCATTTTTAATTTAAAA
GGATCTAGGTGAAGATCCTTTTTGATAATCTCATGACCAAAATCCCTTAACGTGAGTTTTCGTTCCACTG
AGCGTCAGACCCCGTAGAAAAGATCAAAGGATCTTCTTGAGATCCTTTTTTTCTGCGCGTAATCTGCTGC
TTGCAAACAAAAAAACCACCGCTACCAGCGGTGGTTTGTTTGCCGGATCAAGAGCTACCAACTCTTTTTC
CGAAGGTAACTGGCTTCAGCAGAGCGCAGATACCAAATACTGTTCTTCTAGTGTAGCCGTAGTTAGGCCA
CCACTTCAAGAACTCTGTAGCACCGCCTACATACCTCGCTCTGCTAATCCTGTTACCAGTGGCTGCTGCC
AGTGGCGATAAGTCGTGTCTTACCGGGTTGGACTCAAGACGATAGTTACCGGATAAGGCGCAGCGGTCGG
GCTGAACGGGGGGTTCGTGCACACAGCCCAGCTTGGAGCGAACGACCTACACCGAACTGAGATACCTACA
GCGTGAGCTATGAGAAAGCGCCACGCTTCCCGAAGGGAGAAAGGCGGACAGGTATCCGGTAAGCGGCAGG
GTCGGAACAGGAGAGCGCACGAGGGAGCTTCCAGGGGGAAACGCCTGGTATCTTTATAGTCCTGTCGGGT
TTCGCCACCTCTGACTTGAGCGTCGATTTTTGTGATGCTCGTCAGGGGGGCGGAGCCTATGGAAAAACGC
CAGCAACGCGGCCTTTTTACGGTTCCTGGCCTTTTGCTGGCCTTTTGCTCACATGTTCTTTCCTGCGTTA
TCCCCTGATTCTGTGGATAACCGTATTACCGCCATGCATTAGTTATTAATAGTAATCAATTACGGGGTCA
TTAGTTCATAGCCCATATATGGAGTTCCGCGTTACATAACTTACGGTAAATGGCCCGCCTGGCTGACCGC
CCAACGACCCCCGCCCATTGACGTCAATAATGACGTATGTTCCCATAGTAACGCCAATAGGGACTTTCCA
TTGACGTCAATGGGTGGAGTATTTACGGTAAACTGCCCACTTGGCAGTACATCAAGTGTATCATATGCCA
AGTACGCCCCCTATTGACGTCAATGACGGTAAATGGCCCGCCTGGCATTATGCCCAGTACATGACCTTAT
GGGACTTTCCTACTTGGCAGTACATCTACGTATTAGTCATCGCTATTACCATGGTGATGCGGTTTTGGCA
GTACATCAATGGGCGTGGATAGCGGTTTGACTCACGGGGATTTCCAAGTCTCCACCCCATTGACGTCAAT
GGGAGTTTGTTTTGGCACCAAAATCAACGGGACTTTCCAAAATGTCGTAACAACTCCGCCCCATTGACGC
AAATGGGCGGTAGGCGTGTACGGTGGGAGGTCTATATAAGCAGAGCTGGTTTAGTGAACCGTCAGATCCG
CTAGC
Features (pLannotate 1.2.2; 17 found; start..end, strand, type, name):
      4..921     +  CDS            EPHA1 (fragment): EPHA1_HUMAN - Also known as EPH, EPHT, EPHT1. Experimental evidence at protein level: Swiss-Prot protein existence level 1. Receptor tyrosine kinase which binds promiscuously membrane- bound ephrin-A family ligands residing on adjacent cells, leading to contact-dependent bidirectional signaling into neighboring cells. The signaling pathway downstream of the receptor is referred to as forward signaling while the signaling pathway downstream of the ephrin ligand is referred to as reverse signaling. Binds with a low affinity EFNA3 and EFNA4 and with a high affinity to EFNA1 which most probably co
    936..963     +  misc_feature   MCS (fragment): multiple cloning site
    970..2463    +  CDS            CRY2PHR: N-terminal photolyase homology region of Arabidopsis thaliana cryptochrome 2 binds to CIB1 upon exposure to blue light (Kennedy et al., 2010)
   2464..2480    +  misc_feature   MCS (fragment): multiple cloning site
   2488..3195    +  CDS            mCherry: mCherry is a basic (constitutively fluorescent) red fluorescent protein published in 2004, derived from Discosoma sp.. It is reported to be a very rapidly-maturing monomer with low acid sensitivity.
   3215..3298    +  CDS            large T antigen (fragment): large T antigen from SV40 (simian virus 40)
   3321..3442    +  polyA_signal   SV40 poly(A) signal: SV40 polyadenylation signal
   3476..3904    -  rep_origin     f1 ori (sequence partly withheld): f1 bacteriophage origin of replication; arrow indicates direction of (+) strand synthesis
   3931..4035    +  promoter       AmpR promoter: bla
   4037..4394    +  promoter       SV40 promoter: SV40 enhancer and early promoter
   4429..5223    +  CDS            NeoR/KanR: aminoglycoside phosphotransferase from Tn5; aph(3')-II (or nptII); confers resistance to neomycin, kanamycin, and G418 (Geneticin®)
   5244..5396    +  CDS            ble (fragment): BLE_KLEPN - Experimental evidence at protein level: Swiss-Prot protein existence level 1. Binding protein with a strong affinity to the bleomycin family of antibiotics. Binds to CL990; an antimitotic-antibiotic compound. From Klebsiella pneumoniae.
   5455..5502    +  polyA_signal   HSV TK poly(A) signal: herpes simplex virus thymidine kinase polyadenylation signal (Cole and Stacy, 1985)
   5593..5609    -  polyA_signal   bGH poly(A) signal (fragment): bovine growth hormone polyadenylation signal
   5831..6419    +  rep_origin     ori: high-copy-number ColE1/pMB1/pBR322/pUC origin of replication
   6594..6897    +  enhancer       CMV enhancer: human cytomegalovirus immediate early enhancer
   6898..7101    +  promoter       CMV promoter: human cytomegalovirus (CMV) immediate early promoter
