[The description below was written by a language model from this plasmid's Addgene catalogue record and pLannotate feature annotations shown in this document.]
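Description:
EphA1-RTK-Cry2olig is a mammalian expression plasmid built on the Clontech pmCherry-N1 backbone. It encodes an optogenetic fusion of the kinase region of the human EphA1 receptor tyrosine kinase to an *Arabidopsis thaliana* cryptochrome 2 module and mCherry. Transcription is driven by the CMV immediate-early enhancer and promoter and terminated by the SV40 polyadenylation signal. In the annotated sequence the open reading frame begins with an EPHA1 fragment of roughly 0.9 kb, consistent with the "RTK domain only" description, meaning it lacks the rest of the receptor. Short remnants of the multiple cloning site link this fragment to the CRY2 photolyase homology region, which is followed by mCherry at the C-terminus.

The record names the cryptochrome part Cry2olig, a CRY2PHR variant known for strong blue-light-induced homo-oligomerisation. The feature table annotates it only as CRY2PHR and does not show the distinguishing mutation. The design implies that illumination clusters the fused kinase domains, mimicking ligand-driven receptor clustering so that EphA1 activation and downstream signalling can be controlled with light. The mCherry tag allows expression and cluster formation to be followed by fluorescence.

The plasmid replicates in *E. coli* from a high-copy pUC-type origin and also carries an f1 origin. A single Tn5 NeoR/KanR gene sits behind tandem bacterial (bla) and SV40 early promoters and ends with the HSV TK polyadenylation signal. It provides kanamycin selection in bacteria and G418 selection in mammalian cells. The small large T antigen, ble and bGH fragments in the table are probably backbone remnants or annotation artefacts. The sequenced record is 7,129 nt, slightly shorter than the catalogued total of 7,216 bp.
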