Addgene plasmid #176601: EphA1-RTK-Cry2olig
Purpose: EphrinA1 RTK fusion to Cry2olig - RTK domain only
Depositing lab: Robert Hughes. Depositing organization: East Carolina University. Publication: Optogenetic Regulation of EphA1 RTK Activation and Signaling. Wurz AI, Zheng KS, Hughes RM. bioRxiv [Preprint]. 2024 Feb 7:2024.02.06.579139. doi: 10.1101/2024.02.06.579139. PubMed 38370612.
Backbone
  Vector backbone: pmCherry-N1
  Backbone manufacturer: Clontech
  Backbone size w/o insert (bp): 4722
  Total vector size (bp): 7216
  Vector type: Mammalian Expression
  Selectable markers: Neomycin (select with G418)
Growth in bacteria
  Bacterial resistance: Kanamycin, 50 μg/mL
  Growth temperature: 37°C
  Growth strain: DH5alpha
  Copy number: High Copy
Gene/Insert
  Gene/Insert name: EphA1rtk-Cry2olig-mCherry
  Species: H. sapiens (human), A. thaliana (mustard weed)
  Insert size (bp): 3198
  Promoter: CMV
  Cloning method: Restriction Enzyme; 5′ cloning site nheI (not destroyed); 3′ cloning site bmti (not destroyed)
  Sequencing primers: 5′ CMV-F; 3′ SV40pA-R
Terms and licenses: Academic/Nonprofit Terms; Industry Terms: Not Available to Industry
Depositor comments: Please visit https://doi.org/10.1101/2024.02.06.579139 for bioRxiv preprint.
How to cite: EphA1-RTK-Cry2olig was a gift from Robert Hughes (Addgene plasmid # 176601 ; http://n2t.net/addgene:176601 ; RRID:Addgene_176601)
