>Addgene plasmid #176601 | EphA1-RTK-Cry2olig | depositor partial sequence | sequence record 342315 | Ecry2-Cry2olig-mCherry
ATGGACCCTGCACAGGGAGCCTTGGACTTTACCCGGGAGCTTGATCCAGCGTGGCTGATGGTGGACACTG
TCATAGGAGAAGGAGAGTTTGGGGAAGTGTATCGAGGGACCCTGAGGCTCCCCAGCCAGGACTGCAAGAC
TGTGGCCATTAAGACCTTAAAAGACACATCCCCAGGTGGCCAGTGGTGGAACTTCCTTCGAGAGGCAACT
ATCATGGGCCAGTTTAGCCACCCGCATATTCTGCATCTGGAAGGCGTCGTCACAAAGCGAAAGCCGATCA
TGATCATCACAGAATTTATGGAGAATGGAGCCCTGGATGCCTTCCTGAGGGAGCGGGAGGACCAGCTGGT
CCCTGGGCAGCTAGTGGCCATGCTGCAGGGCATAGCATCTGGCATGAACTACCTCAGTAATCACAATTAT
GTCCACCGGGACCTGGCTGCCAGAAACATCTTGGTGAATCAAAACCTGTGCTGCAAGGTGTCTGACTTTG
GCCTGACTCGCCTCCTGGATGACTTTGATGGCACATACGAAACCCAGGGAGGAAAGATCCCTATCCGTTG
GACAGCCCCTGAAGCCATTGCCCATCGGATCTTCACCACAGCCAGCGATGTGTGGAGCTTTGGGATTGTG
ATGTGGGAGGTGCTGAGCTTTGGGGACAAGCCTTATGGGGAGATGAGCAATCAGGAGGTTATGAAGAGCA
TTGAGGATGGGTACCGGTTGCCCCCTCCTGTGGACTGCCCTGCCCCTCTGTATGAGCTCATGAAGAACTG
CTGGGCATATGACCGTGCCCGCCGGCCACACTTCCAGAAGCTTCAGGCACATCTGGAGCAACTGCTTGCC
AACCCCCACTCCCTGCGGACCATTGCCAACTTTGACCCCAGGGTGACTCTTCGCCTGCCCAGCCTGAGTG
GCTCAGATGGGGGCGGCAGCGACTCGCTAGCGCTACCGGACTCAGATCTCGAGGCCACCATGAAGATGGA
CAAAAAGACTATAGTTTGGTTTAGAAGAGACCTAAGGATTGAGGATAATCCTGCATTAGCAGCAGCTGCT
CACGAAGGATCTGTTTTTCCTGTCTTCATTTGGTGTCCTGAAGAAGAAGGACAGTTTTATCCTGGAAGAG
CTTCAAGATGGTGGATGAAACAATCACTTGCTCACTTATCTCAATCCTTGAAGGCTCTTGGATCTGACCT
CACTTTAATCAAAACCCACAACACGATTTCAGCGATCTTGGATTGTATCCGCGTTACCGGTGCTACAAAA
GTCGTCTTTAACCACCTCTATGATCCTGTTTCGTTAGTTCGGGACCATACCGTAAAGGAGAAGCTGGTGG
AACGTGGGATCTCTGTGCAAAGCTACAATGGAGATCTATTGTATGAACCGTGGGAGATATACTGCGAAAA
GGGCAAACCTTTTACGAGTTTCAATTCTTACTGGAAGAAATGCTTAGATATGTCGATTGAATCCGTTATG
CTTCCTCCTCCTTGGCGGTTGATGCCAATAACTGCAGCGGCTGAAGCGATTTGGGCGTGTTCGATTGAAG
AACTAGGGCTGGAGAATGAGGCCGAGAAACCGAGCAATGCGTTGTTAACTAGAGCTTGGTCTCCAGGATG
GAGCAATGCTGATAAGTTACTAAATGAGTTCATCGAGAAGCAGTTGATAGATTATGCAAAGAACAGCAAG
AAAGTTGTTGGGAATTCTACTTCACTACTTTCTCCGTATCTCCATTTCGGGGAAATAAGCGTCAGACACG
TTTTCCAGTGTGCCCGGATGAAACAAATTATATGGGCAAGAGATAAGAACAGTGAAGGAGAAGAAAGTGC
AGATCTTTTTCTTAGGGGAATCGGTTTAAGAGAGTATTCTCGGTATATATGTTTCAACTTCCCGTTTACT
CACGAGCAATCGTTGTTGAGTCATCTTCGGTTTTTCCCTTGGGATGCTGATGTTGATAAGTTCAAGGCCT
GGAGACAAGGCAGGACCGGTTATCCGTTGGTGGATGCCGGAATGAGAGAGCTTTGGGCTACCGGATGGAT
GCATAACAGAATAAGAGTGATTGTTTCAAGCTTTGCTGTGAAGTTTCTTCTCCTTCCATGGAAATGGGGA
ATGAAGTATTTCTGGGATACACTTTTGGATGCTGATTTGGAATGTGACATCCTTGGCTGGCAGTATATCT
CTGGGAGTATCCCCGATGGCCACGAGCTTGATCGCTTGGACAATCCCGCGTTACAAGGCGCCAAATATGA
CCCAGAAGGTGAGTACATAAGGCAATGGCTTCCCGAGCTTGCGAGATTGCCAACTGAATGGATCCATCAT
CCATGGGACGCTCCTTTAACCGTACTCAAAGCTTCTGGTGTGGAACTCGGAACAAACTATGCGAAACCCA
TTGTAGACATCGACACAGCTCGTGAGCTACTAGCTAAAGCTATTTCAAGAACCCGTGGAGCACAGATCAT
GATCGGAGCAGCAGCCCGGGATCCACCGGTCGCCACCATGGTGAGCAAGGGCGAGGAGGATAACATGGCC
ATCATCAAGGAGTTCATGCGCTTCAAGGTGCACATGGAGGGCTCCGTGAACGGCCACGAGTTCGAGATCG
AGGGCGAGGGCGAGGGCCGCCCCTACGAGGGCACCCAGACCGCCAAGCTGAAGGTGACCAAGGGTGGCCC
CCTGCCCTTCGCCTGGGACATCCTGTCCCCTCAGTTCATGTACGGCTCCAAGGCCTACGTGAAGCACCCC
GCCGACATCCCCGACTACTTGAAGCTGTCCTTCCCCGAGGGCTTCAAGTGGGAGCGCGTGATGAACTTCG
AGGACGGCGGCGTGGTGACCGTGACCCAGGACTCCTCCCTGCAGGACGGCGAGTTCATCTACAAGGTGAA
GCTGCGCGGCACCAACTTCCCCTCCGACGGCCCCGTAATGCAGAAGAAGACCATGGGCTGGGAGGCCTCC
TCCGAGCGGATGTACCCCGAGGACGGCGCCCTGAAGGGCGAGATCAAGCAGAGGCTGAAGCTGAAGGACG
GCGGCCACTACGACGCTGAGGTCAAGACCACCTACAAGGCCAAGAAGCCCGTGCAGCTGCCCGGCGCCTA
CAACGTCAACATCAAGTTGGACATCACCTCCCACAACGAGGACTACACCATCGTGGAACAGTACGAACGC
GCCGAGGGCCGCCACTCCACCGGCGGCATGGACGAGCTGTACAAGTAA
